Addgene plasmid #43842: sZF11
Depositing lab: George Church. Depositing organization: Harvard Medical School. Publication: Barcoding cells using cell-surface programmable DNA-binding domains. Mali P, Aach J, Lee JH, Levner D, Nip L, Church GM. Nat Methods. 2013 Mar 17. doi: 10.1038/nmeth.2407. PubMed 23503053.
Backbone
  Vector backbone: pDisplay
  Backbone manufacturer: Invitrogen
  Vector type: Mammalian Expression
Growth in bacteria
  Bacterial resistance: Ampicillin, 100 μg/mL
  Growth temperature: 37°C
  Growth strain: Top10
  Copy number: Unknown
Gene/Insert
  Gene/Insert name: sZF11
  Species: Synthetic
  Insert size (bp): 315
  Promoter: CMV
  Tag / fusion protein: HA Flag (N terminal on insert); Myc (C terminal on insert)
  Cloning method: Restriction Enzyme; 5′ cloning site BglII (destroyed during cloning); 3′ cloning site SacII (destroyed during cloning)
  Sequencing primers: 5′ CMV_F
Terms and licenses: Academic/Nonprofit Terms; Industry Terms: Not Available to Industry
How to cite: sZF11 was a gift from George Church (Addgene plasmid # 43842 ; http://n2t.net/addgene:43842 ; RRID:Addgene_43842)
