[The description below was written by a language model from this plasmid's Addgene catalogue record.]
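Description:
sZF11 is a mammalian expression plasmid built on the commercial pDisplay backbone, a vector designed to target a recombinant protein to the secretory pathway and anchor it on the outer face of the plasma membrane. It is propagated in E. coli under ampicillin selection; the record lists copy number as unknown and does not give a feature table, so the origin of replication and any mammalian selection marker are not documented here.

The payload is a short synthetic insert of about 315 bp, named sZF11, expressed from the CMV promoter. Judging from its name and the associated publication on barcoding cells with cell-surface programmable DNA-binding domains, it encodes an engineered zinc finger DNA-binding domain intended for surface display, although the record does not specify its finger composition or its DNA target site. The insert carries HA and Flag epitopes at its N terminus and a Myc epitope at its C terminus, which allow detection of the displayed protein by antibody staining or blotting. It was placed between the BglII and SacII sites of the backbone, both of which were destroyed during cloning. In the standard pDisplay design, an N-terminal secretion leader and a C-terminal transmembrane anchor flank the cloning site, which would account for the surface presentation, but these elements are not listed explicitly in the record.

The construct is intended for transfection into mammalian cells so that they present a sequence-specific DNA-binding domain on their surface. Such cells can then be labelled or distinguished with matching double-stranded DNA probes. sZF11 appears to be one member of a numbered series of such surface zinc finger constructs.
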