>Addgene plasmid #43842 | sZF11 | depositor partial sequence | sequence record 59225 | ZF11
GACTACAAGGATGACGACGATAAATCTAGACCAGGCGAACGCCCTTTTCAGTGTAGGATCTGTATGCGCA
ATTTCTCCGGTAGACAGGCCCTCGACAGACACACGCGAACCCATACTGGGGAGAAGCCATTTCAATGTCG
CATCTGTATGCGCAATTTTAGTGATAAGGCAAATCTGACTCGGCATCTGAGGACCCATACCGGAGAAAAG
CCTTTTCAGTGTCGAATTTGTATGCGAAATTTCTCTCAGCGGAACAACCTCGGGCGCCACCTGAAGACAC
ATCTCCGGGGATCCCAACTAGTCAAAAGTGAACTG
