>Addgene plasmid #43842 | sZF11 | addgene partial sequence | sequence record 59768 | CMV-F 5'-CGCAAATGGGCGGTAGGCGTG-3'
AGCAGAGCTCTCTGGCTAACTAGAGAACCCACTGCTTACTGGCTTATCGAAATTAATACGACTCACTATA
GGGAGACCCAAGCTTGGTACCGAGCTCGGATCCACTAGTAACGGCCGCCAGTGTGCTGGAATTCGGCTTG
GGGATATCCACCATGGAGACAGACACACTCCTGCTATGGGTACTGCTGCTCTGGGTTCCAGGTTCCACTG
GTGACTATCCATATGATGTTCCAGATTATGCTGGGGCCCAGCCGGCCAGATCTGACTACAAGGATGACGA
CGATAAATCTAGACCAGGCGAACGCCCTTTTCAGTGTAGGATCTGTATGCGCAATTTCTCCGGTAGACAG
GCCCTCGACAGACACACGCGAACCCATACTGGGGAGAAGCCATTTCAATGTCGCATCTGTATGCGCAATT
TTAGTGATAAGGCAAATCTGACTCGGCATCTGAGGACCCATACCGGAGAAAAGCCTTTTCAGTGTCGAAT
TTGTATGCGAAATTTCTCTCAGCGGAACAACCTCGGGCGCCACCTGAAGACACATCTCCGGGGATCCCAA
CTAGTCAAAAGTGAACTGCCGCGGCTGCAGGTCGACGAACAAAAACTCATCTCAGAAGAGGATCTGAATG
CTGTGGGCCAGGACACGCAGGAGGTCATCGTGGTGCCACACTCCTTGCCCTTTAAGGTGGTGGTGATCTC
AGCCATCCTGGCCCTGGTGGTGCTCACCATCATCTCCCTTATCATCCTCATCATGCTTTGGCAGAAGAAG
CCACGTTAGGCGGCCGCTCGAGATCAGCCTCGACTGTGCCTTCTAGTTGCCAGCCATCTGTTGTTTGCCC
CTCCCCCGTGCCTTCCTTGACCCTGGAAGGTGCCACTCCCACTGTCCTTTCCTAATAAAATGAGGAAATT
GCATCGCATTGTCTGA
